>Addgene plasmid #60505 | pSBtet-BB | depositor full sequence | sequence record 97542 | pSBtet-BB sequence 7802 bps
GGATCCCTATACAGTTGAAGTCGGAAGTTTACATACACTTAAGTTGGAGTCATTAAAACTCGTTTTTCAA
CTACTCCACAAATTTCTTGTTAACAAACAATAGTTTTGGCAAGTCAGTTAGGACATCTACTTTGTGCATG
ACACAAGTCATTTTTCCAACAATTGTTTACAGACAGATTATTTCACTTATAATTCACTGTATCACAATTC
CAGTGGGTCAGAAGTTTACATACACTAAGTTCGACTCCTCTGCAGAATGCGGCGATGTTTCGGTAAGGGG
TCCGCTATCTAGACGAGTTTACTCCCTATCAGTGATAGAGAACGTATGTCGAGTTTACTCCCTATCAGTG
ATAGAGAACGATGTCGAGTTTACTCCCTATCAGTGATAGAGAACGTATGTCGAGTTTACTCCCTATCAGT
GATAGAGAACGTATGTCGAGTTTACTCCCTATCAGTGATAGAGAACGTATGTCGAGTTTATCCCTATCAG
TGATAGAGAACGTATGTCGAGTTTACTCCCTATCAGTGATAGAGAACGTATGTCGATTAGGCGTGTACGG
TGGGCGCCTATAAAAGCAGAGCTCGTTTAGTGAACCGTCAGATCGCCTGGAGCCAATTCCAACTCTTTTG
CCTTATACCTACTTTCCGTACCACTTCCTACCCTCGAAAGGCCTCTGAGGCCACCATGGAAGATGCCAAA
AACATTAAGAAGGGCCCAGCGCCATTCTACCCACTCGAAGACGGGACCGCCGGCGAGCAGCTGCACAAAG
CCATGAAGCGCTACGCCCTGGTGCCCGGCACCATCGCCTTTACCGACGCACATATCGAGGTGGACATTAC
CTACGCCGAGTACTTCGAGATGAGCGTTCGGCTGGCAGAAGCTATGAAGCGCTATGGGCTGAATACAAAC
CATCGGATCGTGGTGTGCAGCGAGAATAGCTTGCAGTTCTTCATGCCCGTGTTGGGTGCCCTGTTCATCG
GTGTGGCTGTGGCCCCAGCTAACGACATCTACAACGAGCGCGAGCTGCTGAACAGCATGGGCATCAGCCA
GCCCACCGTCGTATTCGTGAGCAAGAAAGGGCTGCAAAAGATCCTCAACGTGCAAAAGAAGCTACCGATC
ATACAAAAGATCATCATCATGGATAGCAAGACCGACTACCAGGGCTTCCAAAGCATGTACACCTTCGTGA
CTTCCCATTTGCCACCCGGCTTCAACGAGTACGACTTCGTGCCCGAGAGCTTCGACCGGGACAAAACCAT
CGCCCTGATCATGAACAGTAGTGGCAGTACCGGATTGCCCAAGGGCGTAGCCCTACCGCACCGCACCGCT
TGTGTCCGATTCAGTCATGCCCGCGACCCCATCTTCGGCAACCAGATCATCCCCGACACCGCTATCCTCA
GCGTGGTGCCATTTCACCACGGCTTCGGCATGTTCACCACGCTGGGCTACTTGATCTGCGGCTTTCGGGT
CGTGCTCATGTACCGCTTCGAGGAGGAGCTATTCTTGCGCAGCTTGCAAGACTATAAGATTCAATCTGCC
CTGCTGGTGCCCACACTATTTAGCTTCTTCGCTAAGAGCACTCTCATCGACAAGTACGACCTAAGCAACT
TGCACGAGATCGCCAGCGGCGGGGCGCCGCTCAGCAAGGAGGTAGGTGAGGCCGTGGCCAAACGCTTCCA
CCTACCAGGCATCCGCCAGGGCTACGGCCTGACAGAAACAACCAGCGCCATTCTGATCACCCCCGAAGGG
GACGACAAGCCTGGCGCAGTAGGCAAGGTGGTGCCCTTCTTCGAGGCTAAGGTGGTGGACTTGGACACCG
GTAAGACACTGGGTGTGAACCAGCGCGGCGAGCTGTGCGTCCGTGGCCCCATGATCATGAGCGGCTACGT
TAACAACCCCGAGGCTACAAACGCTCTCATCGACAAGGACGGCTGGCTGCACAGCGGCGACATCGCCTAC
TGGGACGAGGACGAGCACTTCTTCATCGTGGACCGGCTGAAGAGCCTGATCAAATACAAGGGCTACCAGG
TAGCCCCAGCCGAACTGGAGAGCATCCTGCTGCAACACCCCAACATCTTCGACGCCGGGGTCGCCGGCCT
GCCCGACGACGATGCCGGCGAGCTGCCCGCCGCAGTCGTCGTGCTGGAACACGGTAAAACCATGACCGAG
AAGGAGATCGTGGACTATGTGGCCAGCCAGGTTACAACCGCCAAGAAGCTGCGCGGTGGTGTTGTGTTCG
TGGACGAGGTGCCTAAAGGACTGACCGGCAAGTTGGACGCCCGCAAGATCCGCGAGATTCTCATTAAGGC
CAAGAAGGGCGGCAAGATCGCCGTGTAAGGCCTGTCAGGCCAAGCTTCCATCGATAGACATGATAAGATA
CATTGATGAGTTTGGACAAACCACAACAAGAATGCAGTGAAAAAAATGCTTTATTTGTGAAATTTGTGAT
GCTATTGCTTTATTTGTAACCATTATAAGCTGCAATAAACAAGTTAACAACAACAATTGCATTCATTTTA
TGTTTCAGGTTCAGGGGGAGATGTGGGAGGTTTTTTAAAGCAAGTAAAACCTCTACAAATGTGGTACCTA
GGCGAGACCCTGTCTCACAAAATAAAGTAAGCCCGGACTGAGTGCGGAAAGGCGGGCCTGGCGGGTCTGG
TCTCCCCATGCGGGCCACCAGAGGCCCTGCAGCCTTCAGTCGCTTGAAGGGGTAATGGCGCTTCCACTCA
CAAACATGGCGGACAGAGCGTGTGAACGAGATGAACAGCCCCTCAAAAATATGGCCGCCGAGGCTGGACG
GCCGTGCCCCAGCAGCACCGCCTCCGCGCCCCACGTGATCTCTCGCCGGGCACAGCGCTGACCGCGGAGG
TCCAACCGGAAGAATGTCCGGATTGGACATTCGGAAGAGGGCCCGCCTTCCCTGGGGAATCTCTGCGCAC
GCGCAGAACGCTTCGACCAATGAAAACACAGGAAGCCGTCCGCGCAACCGCGTTGCGTCACTTCTGCCGC
CCCTGTTTCAAGGTATATAGCCGTAGACGGAACTTCGCCTTTCTCTCGGCCTTAGCGCCATTTTTTTGGG
TGAGTGTTTTTTGGTTCCTGCGTTGGGATTCCGTGTACAATCCATAGACATCTGACCTCGGCACTTAGCA
TCATCACAGCAAACTAACTGTAGCCTTTCTCTCTTTCCCTGTAGAAACCTCTGCACCTGAGGCCACCATG
AGCGAGCTGATTAAGGAGAACATGCACATGAAGCTGTACATGGAGGGCACCGTGGACAACCATCACTTCA
AGTGCACATCCGAGGGCGAAGGCAAGCCCTACGAGGGCACCCAGACCATGAGAATCAAGGTGGTCGAGGG
CGGCCCTCTCCCCTTCGCCTTCGACATCCTGGCTACTAGCTTCCTCTACGGCAGCAAGACCTTCATCAAC
CACACCCAGGGCATCCCCGACTTCTTCAAGCAGTCCTTCCCTGAGGGCTTCACATGGGAGAGAGTCACCA
CATACGAAGACGGGGGCGTGCTGACCGCTACCCAGGACACCAGCCTCCAGGACGGCTGCCTCATCTACAA
CGTCAAGATCAGAGGGGTGAACTTCACATCCAACGGCCCTGTGATGCAGAAGAAAACACTCGGCTGGGAG
GCCTTCACCGAGACGCTGTACCCCGCTGACGGCGGCCTGGAAGGCAGAAACGACATGGCCCTGAAGCTCG
TGGGCGGGAGCCATCTGATCGCAAACATCAAGACCACATATAGATCCAAGAAACCCGCTAAGAACCTCAA
GATGCCTGGCGTCTACTATGTGGACTACAGACTGGAAAGAATCAAGGAGGCCAACAACGAGACCTACGTC
GAGCAGCACGAGGTGGCAGTGGCCAGATACTGCGACCTCCCTAGCAAACTGGGGCACAAGCTGAACGGCA
GTGGAGCTACTAACTTCAGCCTGCTGAAGCAGGCTGGTGACGTCGAGGAGAATCCTGGCCCCATGTCTAG
ACTGGACAAGAGCAAAGTCATAAACGGCGCTCTGGAATTACTCAATGGAGTCGGTATCGAAGGCCTGACG
ACAAGGAAACTCGCTCAAAAGCTGGGAGTTGAGCAGCCTACCCTGTACTGGCACGTGAAGAACAAGCGGG
CCCTGCTCGATGCCCTGCCAATCGAGATGCTGGACAGGCATCATACCCACTTCTGCCCCCTGGAAGGCGA
GTCATGGCAAGACTTTCTGCGGAACAACGCCAAGTCATTCCGCTGTGCTCTCCTCTCACATCGCGACGGG
GCTAAAGTGCATCTCGGCACCCGCCCAACAGAGAAACAGTACGAAACCCTGGAAAATCAGCTCGCGTTCC
TGTGTCAGCAAGGCTTCTCCCTGGAGAACGCACTGTACGCTCTGTCCGCCGTGGGCCACTTTACACTGGG
CTGCGTATTGGAGGAACAGGAGCATCAAGTAGCAAAAGAGGAAAGAGAGACACCTACCACCGATTCTATG
CCCCCACTTCTGAGACAAGCAATTGAGCTGTTCGACCGGCAGGGAGCCGAACCTGCCTTCCTTTTCGGCC
TGGAACTAATCATATGTGGCCTGGAGAAACAGCTAAAGTGCGAAAGCGGCGGGCCGGCCGACGCCCTTGA
CGATTTTGACTTAGACATGCTCCCAGCCGATGCCCTTGACGACTTTGACCTTGATATGCTGCCTGCTGAC
GCTCTTGACGATTTTGACCTTGACATGCTCCCCGGGTCCGGCGCTACTAACTTCAGCCTGCTGAAGCAGG
CTGGTGACGTCGAGGAGAATCCTGGTCCCATGGCCATGCCTTTGTCTCAAGAAGAATCCACCCTCATTGA
AAGAGCAACGGCTACAATCAACAGCATCCCCATCTCTGAAGACTACAGCGTCGCCAGCGCAGCTCTCTCT
AGCGACGGCCGCATCTTCACTGGTGTCAATGTATATCATTTTACTGGGGGACCTTGTGCAGAACTCGTGG
TGCTGGGCACTGCTGCTGCTGCGGCAGCTGGCAACCTGACTTGTATCGTCGCGATCGGAAATGAGAACAG
GGGCATCTTGAGCCCCTGCGGACGGTGCCGACAGGTGCTTCTCGATCTGCATCCTGGGATCAAAGCCATA
GTGAAGGACAGTGATGGACAGCCGACGGCAGTTGGGATTCGTGAATTGCTGCCCTCTGGTTATGTGTGGG
AGGGCTAATTCGAAGGCCTGTCGTGAAGCTTGGGGATCAATTCTCTAGAGCTCGCTGATCAGCCTCGACT
GTGCCTTCTAGTTGCCAGCCATCTGTTGTTTGCCCCTCCCCCGTGCCTTCCTTGACCCTGGAAGGTGCCA
CTCCCACTGTCCTTTCCTAATAAAATGAGGAAATTGCATCGCATTGTCTGAGTAGGTGTCATTCTATTCT
GGGGGGTGGGGTGGGGCAGGACAGCAAGGGGGAGGATTGGGAAGACAATAGCAGGCATGCTGGGGATGCG
GTGGGCTCTATGGCTTCTGAGGCGGAAAGAACCAGCTGGGCCTACTAGCTACTCGGGACCCCTTACCGAA
ACATCGCCGCATTCTGCAGAGGAGTCGAGTGTATGTAAACTTCTGACCCACTGGGAATGTGATGAAAGAA
ATAAAAGCTGAAATGAATCATTCTCTCTACTATTATTCTGATATTTCACATTCTTAAAATAAAGTGGTGA
TCCTAACTGACCTAAGACAGGGAATTTTTACTAGGATTAAATGTCAGGAATTGTGAAAAAGTGAGTTTAA
ATGTATTTGGCTAAGGTGTATGTAAACTTCCGACTTCAACTGTATAGGGATCCGCTTCCTCGCTCACTGA
CTCGCTGCGCTCGGTCGTTCGGCTGCGGCGAGCGGTATCAGCTCACTCAAAGGCGGTAATACGGTTATCC
ACAGAATCAGGGGATAACGCAGGAAAGAACATGTGAGCAAAAGGCCAGCAAAAGGCCAGGAACCGTAAAA
AGGCCGCGTTGCTGGCGTTTTTCCATAGGCTCCGCCCCCCTGACGAGCATCACAAAAATCGACGCTCAAG
TCAGAGGTGGCGAAACCCGACAGGACTATAAAGATACCAGGCGTTTCCCCCTGGAAGCTCCCTCGTGCGC
TCTCCTGTTCCGACCCTGCCGCTTACCGGATACCTGTCCGCCTTTCTCCCTTCGGGAAGCGTGGCGCTTT
CTCATAGCTCACGCTGTAGGTATCTCAGTTCGGTGTAGGTCGTTCGCTCCAAGCTGGGCTGTGTGCACGA
ACCCCCCGTTCAGCCCGACCGCTGCGCCTTATCCGGTAACTATCGTCTTGAGTCCAACCCGGTAAGACAC
GACTTATCGCCACTGGCAGCAGCCACTGGTAACAGGATTAGCAGAGCGAGGTATGTAGGCGGTGCTACAG
AGTTCTTGAAGTGGTGGCCTAACTACGGCTACACTAGAAGAACAGTATTTGGTATCTGCGCTCTGCTGAA
GCCAGTTACCTTCGGAAAAAGAGTTGGTAGCTCTTGATCCGGCAAACAAACCACCGCTGGTAGCGGTGGT
TTTTTTGTTTGCAAGCAGCAGATTACGCGCAGAAAAAAAGGATCTCAAGAAGATCCTTTGATCTTTTCTA
CGGGGTCTGACGCTCAGTGGAACGAAAACTCACGTTAAGGGATTTTGGTCATGAGATTATCAAAAAGGAT
CTTCACCTAGATCCTTTTAAATTAAAAATGAAGTTTTAAATCAATCTAAAGTATATATGAGTAAACTTGG
TCTGACAGTTACCAATGCTTAATCAGTGAGGCACCTATCTCAGCGATCTGTCTATTTCGTTCATCCATAG
TTGCCTGACTCCCCGTCGTGTAGATAACTACGATACGGGAGGGCTTACCATCTGGCCCCAGTGCTGCAAT
GATACCGCGAGACCCACGCTCACCGGCTCCAGATTTATCAGCAATAAACCAGCCAGCCGGAAGGGCCGAG
CGCAGAAGTGGTCCTGCAACTTTATCCGCCTCCATCCAGTCTATTAATTGTTGCCGGGAAGCTAGAGTAA
GTAGTTCGCCAGTTAATAGTTTGCGCAACGTTGTTGCCATTGCTACAGGCATCGTGGTGTCACGCTCGTC
GTTTGGTATGGCTTCATTCAGCTCCGGTTCCCAACGATCAAGGCGAGTTACATGATCCCCCATGTTGTGC
AAAAAAGCGGTTAGCTCCTTCGGTCCTCCGATCGTTGTCAGAAGTAAGTTGGCCGCAGTGTTATCACTCA
TGGTTATGGCAGCACTGCATAATTCTCTTACTGTCATGCCATCCGTAAGATGCTTTTCTGTGACTGGTGA
GTACTCAACCAAGTCATTCTGAGAATAGTGTATGCGGCGACCGAGTTGCTCTTGCCCGGCGTCAATACGG
GATAATACCGCGCCACATAGCAGAACTTTAAAAGTGCTCATCATTGGAAAACGTTCTTCGGGGCGAAAAC
TCTCAAGGATCTTACCGCTGTTGAGATCCAGTTCGATGTAACCCACTCGTGCACCCAACTGATCTTCAGC
ATCTTTTACTTTCACCAGCGTTTCTGGGTGAGCAAAAACAGGAAGGCAAAATGCCGCAAAAAAGGGAATA
AGGGCGACACGGAAATGTTGAATACTCATACTCTTCCTTTTTCAATATTATTGAAGCATTTATCAGGGTT
ATTGTCTCATGAGCGGATACATATTTGAATGTATTTAGAAAAATAAACAAATAGGGGTTCCGCGCACATT
TCCCCGAAAAGTGCCACCTGATGCGGTGTGAAATACCGCACAGATGCGTAAGGAGAAAATACCGCATCAG
GAAATTGTAAGCGTTAATATTTTGTTAAAATT
Features (pLannotate 1.2.2; 15 found; start..end, strand, type, name):
    295..607     +  promoter       tight TRE promoter: Tet-responsive promoter PTight, consisting of seven tet operator sequences followed by the minimal CMV promoter
    686..2338    +  CDS            luciferase: firefly luciferase synthetic luc2 version of the luciferase gene
   2414..2495    -  polyA_signal   SV40 poly(A) signal: SV40 polyadenylation signal
   2518..2586    -  CDS            large T antigen (fragment): large T antigen from SV40 (simian virus 40)
   3218..3916    +  CDS            TagBFP: TagBFP is a basic (constitutively fluorescent) blue fluorescent protein published in 2008, derived from Entacmaea quadricolor. It is reported to be a very rapidly-maturing monomer with very low acid sensitivity.
   3983..4680    +  CDS            rtTA3 (fragment): reverse tetracycline transactivator 3 activates expression from Tet-responsive promoters in the presence of doxycycline
   4610..4720    +  CDS            VP48: 3 tandem repeats of the minimal activation domain of herpes simplex virus VP16 (Cheng et al., 2013)
   4796..5185    +  CDS            bsd: BSD_ASPTE - Experimental evidence at protein level: Swiss-Prot protein existence level 1. Catalyzes the deamination of the cytosine moiety of the antibiotics blasticidin S, cytomycin and acetylblasticidin S. From Aspergillus terreus.
   5249..5473    +  polyA_signal   bGH poly(A) signal: bovine growth hormone polyadenylation signal
   5477..5498    +  promoter       SV40 promoter (fragment): SV40 enhancer and early promoter
   5970..6558    -  rep_origin     ori: high-copy-number ColE1/pMB1/pBR322/pUC origin of replication
   6729..7589    -  CDS            AmpR: β-lactamase; bla; confers resistance to ampicillin, carbenicillin, and related antibiotics
   7590..7694    -  promoter       AmpR promoter: bla
   7721..7771    +  misc_feature   bom (fragment): basis of mobility region from pBR322
   7772..7802    -  rep_origin     M13 ori (fragment): M13 bacteriophage origin of replication; arrow indicates direction of (+) strand synthesis
