[The description below was written by a language model from this plasmid's Addgene catalogue record and pLannotate feature annotations shown in this document.]
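Description:
pSBtet-BB is an empty-backbone Sleeping Beauty transposon vector built on pUC19 for making stable, doxycycline-inducible mammalian cell lines. In bacteria it is maintained as a high-copy plasmid through the ColE1/pUC origin and selected with ampicillin via the β-lactamase gene and its native promoter.

The mammalian payload consists of two expression units. The first is an inducible cassette driven by a tight Tet-responsive promoter (seven tet operators upstream of a minimal CMV promoter; listed in the catalogue as TCE), followed by a synthetic firefly luciferase (luc2) coding sequence and an SV40 polyadenylation signal. According to the record, the luciferase occupies the SfiI cloning site and serves as a placeholder that is exchanged for the gene of interest by restriction cloning; left in place, it can report on induction. The second unit provides constitutive expression, attributed in the catalogue to the RPBSA promoter, which the automated annotation did not detect. It encodes TagBFP, a reverse tetracycline transactivator (annotated as rtTA3 with its VP16-derived activation repeats) and the blasticidin S deaminase gene, terminated by a bGH polyadenylation signal. The short gaps between these three reading frames suggest a single transcript with linking elements, though the record does not state what they are. The transposon inverted repeats expected to flank the cargo are likewise not annotated in the feature table.

In use, the cargo is integrated into the genome by Sleeping Beauty transposase supplied separately. Integrants are enriched with blasticidin and tracked by blue fluorescence, while the co-expressed rtTA switches on the cloned gene when doxycycline is added.
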