Addgene plasmid #60505: pSBtet-BB
Purpose: (Empty Backbone) SB-transposon with inducible SfiI cloning site for GOI (contains firefly luciferase) and constitutive expression of BFP, rtTA and blasticidin resistance gene
Depositing lab: Eric Kowarz. Depositing organization: Goethe-Universitaet Frankfurt am Main. Publication: Optimized Sleeping Beauty transposons rapidly generate stable transgenic cell lines. Kowarz E, Loescher D, Marschalek R. Biotechnol J. 2015 Feb 4. doi: 10.1002/biot.201400821. PubMed 25650551.
Backbone
  Vector backbone: pUC19
  Backbone size (bp): 2021
  Vector type: Mammalian Expression ; Transposon
  Promoter: TCE & RPBSA
  Selectable markers: Blasticidin
Growth in bacteria
  Bacterial resistance: Ampicillin, 100 μg/mL
  Growth temperature: 37°C
  Growth strain: Top10
  Copy number: High Copy
Gene/Insert
  Cloning method: Restriction Enzyme
  Sequencing primers: 5′ CCTGGAGCCAATTCCAACTCT; 3′ CACTGCATTCTTGTTGTGGTT
Terms and licenses: Academic/Nonprofit Terms; Industry Terms: Not Available to Industry
How to cite: pSBtet-BB was a gift from Eric Kowarz (Addgene plasmid # 60505 ; http://n2t.net/addgene:60505 ; RRID:Addgene_60505)
