>Addgene plasmid #60505 | pSBtet-BB | addgene partial sequence | sequence record 100495 | LNCX 5'-AGCTCGTTTAGTGAACCGTCAGATC-3'
ACTCTTTTGCCTTATACCTACTTTCCGTACCACTTCCTACCCTCGAAAGGCCTCTGAGGCCACCATGGAA
GATGCCAAAAACATTAAGAAGGGCCCAGCGCCATTCTACCCACTCGAAGACGGGACCGCCGGCGAGCAGC
TGCACAAAGCCATGAAGCGCTACGCCCTGGTGCCCGGCACCATCGCCTTTACCGACGCACATATCGAGGT
GGACATTACCTACGCCGAGTACTTCGAGATGAGCGTTCGGCTGGCAGAAGCTATGAAGCGCTATGGGCTG
AATACAAACCATCGGATCGTGGTGTGCAGCGAGAATAGCTTGCAGTTCTTCATGCCCGTGTTGGGTGCCC
TGTTCATCGGTGTGGCTGTGGCCCCAGCTAACGACATCTACAACGAGCGCGAGCTGCTGAACAGCATGGG
CATCAGCCAGCCCACCGTCGTATTCGTGAGCAAGAAAGGGCTGCAAAAGATCCTCAACGTGCAAAAGAAG
CTACCGATCATACAAAAGATCATCATCATGGATAGCAAGACCGACTACCAGGGCTTCCAAAGCATGTACA
CCTTCGTGACTTCCCATTTGCCACCCGGCTTCAACGAGTACGACTTCGTGCCCGAGAGCTTCGACCGGGA
CAAAACCATCGCCCTGATCATGAACAGTAGTGGCAGTACCGGATTGCCCAAGGGCGTAGCCCTACCGCAC
CGCACCGCTTGTGTCCGATTCAGTCATGCCCGCGACCCCATCTTCGGCAACCAGATCATCCCCGACACCG
CTATCCTCAGCGTGGTGCCATTTCACCACGGCTTCGGCATGTTCACCACGCTGGGCTACTTGATCTGCGG
CTTTCGGGTC
