>Addgene plasmid #60505 | pSBtet-BB | addgene partial sequence | sequence record 100496 | EBV-rev 5'-GTGGTTTGTCCAAACTCATC-3'
CTATTCTTGCGCAGCTTGCAAGACTATAAGATTCAATCTGCCCTGCTGGTGCCCACACTATTTAGCTTCT
TCGCTAAGAGCACTCTCATCGACAAGTACGACCTAAGCAACTTGCACGAGATCGCCAGCGGCGGGGCGCC
GCTCAGCAAGGAGGTAGGTGAGGCCGTGGCCAAACGCTTCCACCTACCAGGCATCCGCCAGGGCTACGGC
CTGACAGAAACAACCAGCGCCATTCTGATCACCCCCGAAGGGGACGACAAGCCTGGCGCAGTAGGCAAGG
TGGTGCCCTTCTTCGAGGCTAAGGTGGTGGACTTGGACACCGGTAAGACACTGGGTGTGAACCAGCGCGG
CGAGCTGTGCGTCCGTGGCCCCATGATCATGAGCGGCTACGTTAACAACCCCGAGGCTACAAACGCTCTC
ATCGACAAGGACGGCTGGCTGCACAGCGGCGACATCGCCTACTGGGACGAGGACGAGCACTTCTTCATCG
TGGACCGGCTGAAGAGCCTGATCAAATACAAGGGCTACCAGGTAGCCCCAGCCGAACTGGAGAGCATCCT
GCTGCAACACCCCAACATCTTCGACGCCGGGGTCGCCGGCCTGCCCGACGACGATGCCGGCGAGCTGCCC
GCCGCAGTCGTCGTGCTGGAACACGGTAAAACCATGACCGAGAAGGAGATCGTGGACTATGTGGCCAGCC
AGGTTACAACCGCCAAGAAGCTGCGCGGTGGTGTTGTGTTCGTGGACGAGGTGCCTAAAGGACTGACCGG
CAAGTTGGACGCCCGCAAGATCCGCGAGATTCTCATTAAGGCCAAGAAGGGCGGCAAGATCGCCGTGTAA
GGCCTGTCAGGCC
