>Addgene plasmid #60505 | pSBtet-BB | addgene partial sequence | sequence record 100688 | BFP-F 5'-CCTTCACCGAGACGCTGTA-3'
AACGACATGGCCCTGAAGCTCGTGGGCGGGAGCCATCTGATCGCAAACATCAAGACCACATATAGATCCA
AGAAACCCGCTAAGAACCTCAAGATGCCTGGCGTCTACTATGTGGACTACAGACTGGAAAGAATCAAGGA
GGCCAACAACGAGACCTACGTCGAGCAGCACGAGGTGGCAGTGGCCAGATACTGCGACCTCCCTAGCAAA
CTGGGGCACAAGCTGAACGGCAGTGGAGCTACTAACTTCAGCCTGCTGAAGCAGGCTGGTGACGTCGAGG
AGAATCCTGGCCCCATGTCTAGACTGGACAAGAGCAAAGTCATAAACGGCGCTCTGGAATTACTCAATGG
AGTCGGTATCGAAGGCCTGACGACAAGGAAACTCGCTCAAAAGCTGGGAGTTGAGCAGCCTACCCTGTAC
TGGCACGTGAAGAACAAGCGGGCCCTGCTCGATGCCCTGCCAATCGAGATGCTGGACAGGCATCATACCC
ACTTCTGCCCCCTGGAAGGCGAGTCATGGCAAGACTTTCTGCGGAACAACGCCAAGTCATTCCGCTGTGC
TCTCCTCTCACATCGCGACGGGGCTAAAGTGCATCTCGGCACCCGCCCAACAGAGAAACAGTACGAAACC
CTGGAAAATCAGCTCGCGTTCCTGTGTCAGCAAGGCTTCTCCCTGGAGAACGCACTGTACGCTCTGTCCG
CCGTGGGCCACTTTACACTGGGCTGCGTATTGGAGGAACAGGAGCATCAAGTAGCAAAAGAGGAAAGAGA
GACACCTACCACCGATTCTATGCCCCCACTTCTGAGACAAGCAATTGAGCTGTTCGACCGGCAGGGAGCC
GAACCTGCCTTCCTTTTCGGCCTGGAACTAATC
