>Addgene plasmid #60505 | pSBtet-BB | addgene partial sequence | sequence record 100689 | blast-R 5'-gctctttcaatgagggtgga-3'
CTGCGACCTCCCTAGCAAACTGGGGCACAAGCTGAACGGCAGTGGAGCTACTAACTTCAGCCTGCTGAAG
CAGGCTGGTGACGTCGAGGAGAATCCTGGCCCCATGTCTAGACTGGACAAGAGCAAAGTCATAAACGGCG
CTCTGGAATTACTCAATGGAGTCGGTATCGAAGGCCTGACGACAAGGAAACTCGCTCAAAAGCTGGGAGT
TGAGCAGCCTACCCTGTACTGGCACGTGAAGAACAAGCGGGCCCTGCTCGATGCCCTGCCAATCGAGATG
CTGGACAGGCATCATACCCACTTCTGCCCCCTGGAAGGCGAGTCATGGCAAGACTTTCTGCGGAACAACG
CCAAGTCATTCCGCTGTGCTCTCCTCTCACATCGCGACGGGGCTAAAGTGCATCTCGGCACCCGCCCAAC
AGAGAAACAGTACGAAACCCTGGAAAATCAGCTCGCGTTCCTGTGTCAGCAAGGCTTCTCCCTGGAGAAC
GCACTGTACGCTCTGTCCGCCGTGGGCCACTTTACACTGGGCTGCGTATTGGAGGAACAGGAGCATCAAG
TAGCAAAAGAGGAAAGAGAGACACCTACCACCGATTCTATGCCCCCACTTCTGAGACAAGCAATTGAGCT
GTTCGACCGGCAGGGAGCCGAACCTGCCTTCCTTTTCGGCCTGGAACTAATCATATGTGGCCTGGAGAAA
CAGCTAAAGTGCGAAAGCGGCGGGCCGGCCGACGCCCTTGACGATTTTGACTTAGACATGCTCCCAGCCG
ATGCCCTTGACGACTTTGACCTTGATATGCTGCCTGCTGACGCTCTTGACGATTTTGACCTTGACATGCT
CCCCGGGTCCGGCGCTACTAACTTCAGCCTGCTGAAGCAGGCTGGTGACGTCGAGGAGAAT
